LOCUS       Exported 4263 bp ds-DNA circular SYN 13-MAY-2021
DEFINITION  Mammalian expression plasmid for SARS-CoV-2 nsp11.
ACCESSION   .
VERSION     .
KEYWORDS    pGBW-m4133855
SOURCE      synthetic DNA construct
  ORGANISM  synthetic DNA construct
REFERENCE   1 (bases 1 to 4263)
  TITLE     SARS-CoV-2 protein Mammalian expression constructs, tagged, for
            protein expression and/or purification
REFERENCE   2 (bases 1 to 4263)
  AUTHORS   .
  TITLE     Direct Submission
  JOURNAL   Exported May 13, 2021 from SnapGene Server 1.1.58
            http://www.snapgene.com
FEATURES             Location/Qualifiers
     source          1..4263
                     /organism="synthetic DNA construct"
                     /mol_type="other DNA"
     regulatory      26..35
                     /regulatory_class="other"
                     /note="vertebrate consensus sequence for strong initiation
                     of translation (Kozak, 1987)"
     CDS             68..88
                     /codon_start=1
                     /product="tobacco etch virus (TEV) protease recognition and
                     cleavage site"
                     /label=TEV site
                     /translation="ENLYFQS"
     CDS             89..106
                     /codon_start=1
                     /product="6xHis affinity tag"
                     /label=6xHis
                     /translation="HHHHHH"
     polyA_signal    159..280
                     /label=SV40 poly(A) signal
                     /note="SV40 polyadenylation signal"
     primer_bind     complement(170..189)
                     /label=EBV-rev
                     /note="SV40 polyA terminator, reverse primer"
     primer_bind     224..243
                     /label=SV40pA-R
                     /note="SV40 polyA, reverse primer"
     terminator      395..441
                     /label=T7 terminator
                     /note="transcription terminator for bacteriophage T7 RNA
                     polymerase"
     terminator      471..607
                     /label=rrnG terminator
                     /note="transcription terminator from the E. coli ribosomal
                     RNA rrnG operon (Albrechtsen et al., 1991)"
     misc_feature    652..723
                     /label=3' beta-globin insulator
                     /note="insulator downstream of the human beta-globin locus
                     (Farrell et al., 2002)"
     rep_origin      complement(949..1537)
                     /direction=LEFT
                     /label=ori
                     /note="high-copy-number ColE1/pMB1/pBR322/pUC origin of
                     replication"
     primer_bind     complement(1029..1048)
                     /label=pBR322ori-F
                     /note="pBR322 origin, forward primer"
     CDS             2283..3143
                     /codon_start=1
                     /gene="bla"
                     /product="beta-lactamase"
                     /label=AmpR
                     /note="confers resistance to ampicillin, carbenicillin, and
                     related antibiotics"
                     /translation="MSIQHFRVALIPFFAAFCLPVFAHPETLVKVKDAEDQLGARVGYI
                     ELDLNSGKILESFRPEERFPMMSTFKVLLCGAVLSRIDAGQEQLGRRIHYSQNDLVEYS
                     PVTEKHLTDGMTVRELCSAAITMSDNTAANLLLTTIGGPKELTAFLHNMGDHVTRLDRW
                     EPELNEAIPNDERDTTMPVAMATTLRKLLTGELLTLASRQQLIDWMEADKVAGPLLRSA
                     LPAGWFIADKSGAGERGSRGIIAALGPDGKPSRIVVIYTTGSQATMDERNRQIAEIGAS
                     LIKHW"
     primer_bind     complement(2501..2520)
                     /label=Amp-R
                     /note="Ampicillin resistance gene, reverse primer"
     terminator      3156..3292
                     /label=rrnG terminator
                     /note="transcription terminator from the E. coli ribosomal
                     RNA rrnG operon (Albrechtsen et al., 1991)"
     misc_feature    3444..3515
                     /label=5' beta-globin insulator
                     /note="insulator upstream of the human beta-globin locus
                     (Farrell et al., 2002)"
     terminator      3520..3566
                     /label=T7 terminator
                     /note="transcription terminator for bacteriophage T7 RNA
                     polymerase"
     polyA_signal    3584..3632
                     /note="synthetic polyadenylation signal"
     enhancer        3713..4016
                     /label=CMV enhancer
                     /note="human cytomegalovirus immediate early enhancer"
     promoter        4018..4220
                     /label=CMV promoter
                     /note="human cytomegalovirus (CMV) immediate early
                     promoter"
     primer_bind     4171..4191
                     /label=CMV-F
                     /note="Human CMV immediate early promoter, forward primer"
ORIGIN
        1 ccactcgaca cacccgccag cggccgccac catggctgat gcacaatcgt ttttaaacgg
       61 gtttgcggaa aacctttact ttcagtcgca ccatcaccat caccattaag ctagcttgac
      121 tgactgagat acagcgtacc ttcagctcac agacatgata agatacattg atgagtttgg
      181 acaaaccaca actagaatgc agtgaaaaaa atgctttatt tgtgaaattt gtgatgctat
      241 tgctttattt gtaaccatta taagctgcaa taaacaagtt aacaacaaca attgcattca
      301 ttttatgttt caggttcagg gggaggtgtg ggaggttttt taaagcaagt aaaacctcta
      361 caaatgtggt attggcccat ctctatcggt atcgtagcat aaccccttgg ggcctctaaa
      421 cgggtcttga ggggtttttt gtgcccctcg ggccggattg ctatctaccg gcattggcgc
      481 agaaaaaaat gcctgatgcg acgctgcgcg tcttatactc ccacatatgc cagattcagc
      541 aacggatacg gcttccccaa cttgcccact tccatacgtg tcctccttac cagaaattta
      601 tccttaaggt cgtcagctat cctgcaggcg atctctcgat ttcgatcaag acattccttt
      661 aatggtcttt tctggacacc actaggggtc agaagtagtt catcaaactt tcttccctcc
      721 ctaatctcat tggttacctt gggctatcga aacttaatta accagtcaag tcagctactt
      781 ggcgagatcg acttgtctgg gtttcgacta cgctcagaat tgcgtcagtc aagttcgatc
      841 tggtccttgc tattgcaccc gttctccgat tacgagtttc atttaaatca tgtgagcaaa
      901 aggccagcaa aaggccagga accgtaaaaa ggccgcgttg ctggcgtttt tccataggct
      961 ccgcccccct gacgagcatc acaaaaatcg acgctcaagt cagaggtggc gaaacccgac
     1021 aggactataa agataccagg cgtttccccc tggaagctcc ctcgtgcgct ctcctgttcc
     1081 gaccctgccg cttaccggat acctgtccgc ctttctccct tcgggaagcg tggcgctttc
     1141 tcatagctca cgctgtaggt atctcagttc ggtgtaggtc gttcgctcca agctgggctg
     1201 tgtgcacgaa ccccccgttc agcccgaccg ctgcgcctta tccggtaact atcgtcttga
     1261 gtccaacccg gtaagacacg acttatcgcc actggcagca gccactggta acaggattag
     1321 cagagcgagg tatgtaggcg gtgctacaga gttcttgaag tggtggccta actacggcta
     1381 cactagaaga acagtatttg gtatctgcgc tctgctgaag ccagttacct tcggaaaaag
     1441 agttggtagc tcttgatccg gcaaacaaac caccgctggt agcggtggtt tttttgtttg
     1501 caagcagcag attacgcgca gaaaaaaagg atctcaagaa gatcctttga tcttttctac
     1561 ggggtctgac gctcagtgga acgaaaactc acgttaaggg attttggtca tgagattatc
     1621 aaaaaggatc ttcacctaga tccttttaaa ttaaaaatga agttttaaat caatctaaag
     1681 tatatatgag taaacttggt ctgacagtta ccaatgctta atcagtgagg cacctatctc
     1741 agcgatctgt ctatttcgtt catccatagt tgcatttaaa tttccgaact ctccaaggcc
     1801 ctcgtcggaa aatcttcaaa cctttcgtcc gatccatctt gcaggctacc tctcgaacga
     1861 actatcgcaa gtctcttggc cggccttgcg ccttggctat tgcttggcag cgcctatcgc
     1921 caggtattac tccaatcccg aatatccgag atcgggatca cccgagagaa gttcaaccta
     1981 catcctcaat cccgatctat ccgagatccg aggaatatcg aaatcggggc gcgcctggtg
     2041 taccgagaac gatcctctca gtgcgagtct cgacgatcca tatcgttgct tggcagtcag
     2101 ccagtcggaa tccagcttgg gacccaggaa gtccaatcgt cagatattgt actcaagcct
     2161 ggtcacggca gcgtaccgat ctgtttaaac ctagatattg atagtctgat cggtcaacgt
     2221 ataatcgagt cctagctttt gcaaacatct atcaagagac aggatcagca ggaggctttc
     2281 gcatgagtat tcaacatttc cgtgtcgccc ttattccctt ttttgcggca ttttgccttc
     2341 ctgtttttgc tcacccagaa acgctggtga aagtaaaaga tgctgaagat cagttgggtg
     2401 cgcgagtggg ttacatcgaa ctggatctca acagcggtaa gatccttgag agttttcgcc
     2461 ccgaagaacg ctttccaatg atgagcactt ttaaagttct gctatgtggc gcggtattat
     2521 cccgtattga cgccgggcaa gagcaactcg gtcgccgcat acactattct cagaatgact
     2581 tggttgagta ttcaccagtc acagaaaagc atcttacgga tggcatgaca gtaagagaat
     2641 tatgcagtgc tgccataacc atgagtgata acactgcggc caacttactt ctgacaacga
     2701 ttggaggacc gaaggagcta accgcttttt tgcacaacat gggggatcat gtaactcgcc
     2761 ttgatcgttg ggaaccggag ctgaatgaag ccataccaaa cgacgagcgt gacaccacga
     2821 tgcctgtagc aatggcaaca accttgcgta aactattaac tggcgaacta cttactctag
     2881 cttcccggca acagttgata gactggatgg aggcggataa agttgcagga ccacttctgc
     2941 gctcggccct tccggctggc tggtttattg ctgataaatc tggagccggt gagcgtgggt
     3001 ctcgcggtat cattgcagca ctggggccag atggtaagcc ctcccgtatc gtagttatct
     3061 acacgacggg gagtcaggca actatggatg aacgaaatag acagatcgct gagataggtg
     3121 cctcactgat taagcattgg taaccgattc taggtgcatt ggcgcagaaa aaaatgcctg
     3181 atgcgacgct gcgcgtctta tactcccaca tatgccagat tcagcaacgg atacggcttc
     3241 cccaacttgc ccacttccat acgtgtcctc cttaccagaa atttatcctt aagatcccga
     3301 atcgtttaaa ctcgactctg gctctatcga atctccgtcg tttcgagctt acgcgaacag
     3361 ccgtggcgct catttgctcg tcgggcatcg aatctcgtca gctatcgtca gcttaccttt
     3421 ttggcagcga tcgcggctcc cgacatcttg gaccattagc tccacaggta tcttcttccc
     3481 tctagtggtc ataacagcag cttcagctac ctctcaattc aaaaaacccc tcaagacccg
     3541 tttagaggcc ccaaggggtt atgctatcaa tcgttgcgtt acacacacaa aaaaccaaca
     3601 cacatccatc ttcgatggat agcgatttta ttatctaact gctgatcgag tgtagccaga
     3661 tctagtaatc aattacgggg tcattagttc atagcccata tatggagttc cgcgttacat
     3721 aacttacggt aaatggcccg cctggctgac cgcccaacga cccccgccca ttgacgtcaa
     3781 taatgacgta tgttcccata gtaacgccaa tagggacttt ccattgacgt caatgggtgg
     3841 agtatttacg gtaaactgcc cacttggcag tacatcaagt gtatcatatg ccaagtacgc
     3901 cccctattga cgtcaatgac ggtaaatggc ccgcctggca ttatgcccag tacatgacct
     3961 tatgggactt tcctacttgg cagtacatct acgtattagt catcgctatt accatgctga
     4021 tgcggttttg gcagtacatc aatgggcgtg gatagcggtt tgactcacgg ggatttccaa
     4081 gtctccaccc cattgacgtc aatgggagtt tgttttggca ccaaaatcaa cgggactttc
     4141 caaaatgtcg taacaactcc gccccattga cgcaaatggg cggtaggcgt gtacggtggg
     4201 aggtctatat aagcagagct ggtttagtga accgtcagat cagatctttg tcgatcctac
     4261 cat
//
