[The description below was written by a language model from this plasmid's Addgene catalogue record and the feature table of its GenBank file.]
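Description:
pGBW-m4133855 is a 4,263 bp mammalian expression plasmid built on the pTwist_CMV_6 backbone for producing the SARS-CoV-2 non-structural protein nsp11, a very short peptide encoded within the ORF1ab gene. It is propagated in E. coli as a high-copy plasmid through a ColE1/pUC-type origin and is selected with ampicillin via the beta-lactamase (AmpR) gene. No mammalian selection marker or episomal origin is annotated, so it appears suited to transient transfection.

The expression cassette spans the plasmid's numbering origin. The human cytomegalovirus immediate-early enhancer and promoter drive transcription into a Kozak consensus sequence for efficient translation initiation. This is followed by the wild-type nsp11 coding segment, listed as only 32 bp and not separately annotated in the feature table, where it occupies the short gap between the Kozak sequence and the tags. The insert is fused at its C terminus to a TEV protease recognition site and then a 6xHis tag, both supplied by the backbone. The product can therefore be captured by metal-affinity chromatography and the tag removed by TEV cleavage. An SV40 polyadenylation signal terminates the transcript.

The cassette is bracketed by insulating elements: 5' and 3' beta-globin insulators, T7 and rrnG transcription terminators on each side, and a synthetic poly(A) signal upstream of the CMV enhancer. Together these should limit read-through from the bacterial backbone and interference between the two regions. The construct belongs to a set of tagged SARS-CoV-2 protein plasmids intended for mammalian expression and/or purification.
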