Addgene plasmid #153779: pGBW-m4133855
Purpose: Mammalian expression plasmid for SARS-CoV-2 nsp11
Depositing lab: Ginkgo Bioworks & Benjie Chen. Depositing organization: Ginkgo Bioworks.
Backbone
  Vector backbone: pTwist_CMV_6
  Backbone size w/o insert (bp): 4180
  Vector type: Mammalian Expression
Growth in bacteria
  Bacterial resistance: Ampicillin, 100 μg/mL
  Growth temperature: 37°C
  Growth strain: DH5alpha
  Copy number: High Copy
Gene/Insert
  Gene/Insert name: SARS-CoV-2 nsp11
  Species: Severe acute respiratory syndrome coronavirus 2
  Insert size (bp): 32
  Mutation: wt
  Entrez Gene: ORF1ab (a.k.a. GU280_gp01)
  Promoter: CMV
  Tag / fusion protein: Cleavable TEV;6xHis-003 (C terminal on backbone)
  Cloning method: Unknown
Resource information
  A portion of this plasmid was derived from a plasmid made by: GinkgoBioworks
Depositor comments: NCBI reference sequence: 43740578
How to cite: pGBW-m4133855 was a gift from Ginkgo Bioworks & Benjie Chen (Addgene plasmid # 153779 ; http://n2t.net/addgene:153779 ; RRID:Addgene_153779)
